Addgene plasmid #8830: pRK792
Depositing lab: David Waugh. Depositing organization: National Cancer Institute (NCI). Publication: Tobacco etch virus protease: mechanism of autolysis and rational design of stable mutants with wild-type catalytic proficiency. Kapust RB, Tozser J, Fox JD, Anderson DE, Cherry S, Copeland TD, Waugh DS. Protein Eng. 2001 Dec . 14(12):993-1000. 10.1093/protein/14.12.993 PubMed 11809930.
Backbone
  Vector backbone: pMal-C2
  Backbone manufacturer: New England Biolabs
  Backbone size w/o insert (bp): 6700
  Vector type: Bacterial Expression
Growth in bacteria
  Bacterial resistance: Chloramphenicol and Ampicillin, 25 & 100 μg/mL
  Growth temperature: 37°C
  Growth strain: BL21(DE3)-RIL
  Growth instructions: Shifting the temperature from 37C to 30C during induction maximizes the yield of soluble TEV protease. Ampicillin for pRK792; Chloramphenicol for pRIL
  Copy number: Low Copy
Gene/Insert
  Gene/Insert name: TEV protease, S219P mutant (alt name: tobacco etch virus protease)
  Insert size (bp): 750
  Mutation: S219P mutation
  Tag / fusion protein: MBP (cleaved) (N terminal on backbone); His (N terminal on insert); polyarginine (C terminal on insert)
  Cloning method: Restriction Enzyme; 5′ cloning site SacI (not destroyed); 3′ cloning site BamHI (not destroyed)
  Sequencing primers: 5′ N/A; 3′ M13-F20
Resource information
  A portion of this plasmid was derived from a plasmid made by: ATCC
Terms and licenses: Academic/Nonprofit Terms; Industry Terms: Not Available to Industry
Depositor comments: pRK792 overproduces the catalytic domain of tobbaco etch virus (TEV) protease in the form of an MBP fusion protein that cleaves itself in vivo to yield a TEV protease catalytic domain with an N-terminal His-tag and a C-terminal polyarginine tag. The TEV protease produced by this strain is the autoinactivation-resistant mutant S219P.The pRIL plasmid (Stratagene) improves the yield of TEV protease by increasing the supply of argU tRNA in the cell (for AGG and AGA codons). The catalytic activity of the S219P mutant is approximately 2-fold less than that of the wild-type protease. Bacterial strain: E.coli BL21(DE3)-RIL (Stratagene).
How to cite: pRK792 was a gift from David Waugh (Addgene plasmid # 8830 ; http://n2t.net/addgene:8830 ; RRID:Addgene_8830)
