[The description below was written by a language model from this plasmid's Addgene catalogue record and pLannotate feature annotations shown in this document.]
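Description:
pRK792 is a bacterial expression plasmid built on the pMal-C2 backbone for overproducing the catalytic domain of tobacco etch virus (TEV) protease in E. coli. It replicates from a pBR322-type ColE1/pMB1 origin. The bom region and rop gene are also present, which fits the low copy number given in the record. An M13 phage origin is present as well. Selection is by ampicillin through the β-lactamase gene. The chloramphenicol resistance listed in the record belongs to a separate helper plasmid, pRIL, carried in the recommended BL21(DE3)-RIL host. pRIL supplies extra argU tRNA for the rare AGG and AGA arginine codons and so improves protease yield.

Expression is driven by the IPTG-inducible tac promoter with a lac operator. Repression comes from plasmid-borne lacI, which is expressed from the lacIq promoter, and transcription ends at the rrnB T1 and T2 terminators. The open reading frame begins with a signal-sequence-free, cytosolic maltose-binding protein, followed by a short linker annotated as a TEV site/His-tag fragment and then the roughly 750 bp TEV protease insert, cloned between SacI and BamHI. Residual polylinker and lacZα fragments from the backbone lie downstream.

The fusion protein cleaves itself in vivo. This removes the MBP partner and releases a protease with an N-terminal His tag and a C-terminal polyarginine tag. The protease carries the S219P substitution, which makes it resistant to autoinactivation. According to the depositor, this comes at the cost of about twofold lower catalytic activity than the wild-type enzyme. The construct is used to produce stable, affinity-purifiable TEV protease, a reagent commonly used to remove tags from recombinant proteins.
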