Features (pLannotate 1.2.2; 21 found; start..end, strand, type, name):
      3..80      +  promoter       lacIq promoter: lacI (mutant); In the lacIq allele, a single base change in the promoter boosts expression of the lacI gene about 10-fold.
     81..1163    +  CDS            lacI: lac repressor; lacI; The lac repressor binds to the lac operator to inhibit transcription in E. coli. This inhibition can be relieved by adding lactose or isopropyl-β-D-thiogalactopyranoside (IPTG).
   1176..1197    +  protein_bind   CAP binding site: CAP binding activates transcription in the presence of cAMP. E. coli catabolite activator protein
   1216..1233    +  promoter       tet promoter (fragment): E. coli promoter for tetracycline efflux protein gene
   1406..1434    +  promoter       tac promoter: strong E. coli promoter; hybrid between the trp and lac UV5 promoters
   1442..1458    +  protein_bind   lac operator: The lac repressor binds to the lac operator to inhibit transcription in E. coli. This inhibition can be relieved by adding lactose or isopropyl-β-D-thiogalactopyranoside (IPTG). lac repressor encoded by lacI
   1528..2628    +  CDS            MBP: maltose binding protein from E. coli; malE (mutated); This version of the gene does not encode a signal sequence, so MBP will remain in the cytosol.
   2716..2735    +  CDS            capTEV™ (fragment): composite tag for in vivo biotinylation, TEV protease cleavage, and 6xHis tagging
   2738..3441    +  CDS            TEV protease (fragment): tobacco etch virus protease (Kapust et al., 2001)
   3463..3489    +  misc_feature   MCS (fragment): pUC18/19 multiple cloning site
   3497..3651    +  CDS            lacZα (fragment): LacZα fragment of β-galactosidase; lacZ fragment
   3744..3859    +  ncRNA          5S rRNA: Accession: RF00001 - 5S ribosomal RNA
   3863..3949    +  terminator     rrnB T1 terminator: Escherichia coli rrnB; transcription terminator T1 from the E. coli rrnB gene
   4041..4068    +  terminator     rrnB T2 terminator: transcription terminator T2 from the E. coli rrnB gene
   4088..4179    +  promoter       AmpR promoter: bla
   4180..5040    +  CDS            AmpR: β-lactamase; bla; confers resistance to ampicillin, carbenicillin, and related antibiotics
   5082..5595    -  rep_origin     M13 ori (sequence partly withheld): M13 bacteriophage origin of replication; arrow indicates direction of (+) strand synthesis
   5706..6294    +  rep_origin     ori: high-copy-number ColE1/pMB1/pBR322/pUC origin of replication
   6480..6620    -  misc_feature   bom: basis of mobility region from pBR322
   6722..6913    -  CDS            rop: Rop protein, which maintains plasmids at low copy number; rop
   6917..7312    +  CDS            YPB1_ECOLX: Protein predicted: Swiss-Prot protein existence level 4. From Escherichia coli.
>Addgene plasmid #8830 | pRK792 | depositor full sequence | sequence record 6760 | Author sequence
CCGACACCATCGAATGGTGCAAAACCTTTCGCGGTATGGCATGATAGCGCCCGGAAGAGAGTCAATTCAG
GGTGGTGAATGTGAAACCAGTAACGTTATACGATGTCGCAGAGTATGCCGGTGTCTCTTATCAGACCGTT
TCCCGCGTGGTGAACCAGGCCAGCCACGTTTCTGCGAAAACGCGGGAAAAAGTGGAAGCGGCGATGGCGG
AGCTGAATTACATTCCCAACCGCGTGGCACAACAACTGGCGGGCAAACAGTCGTTGCTGATTGGCGTTGC
CACCTCCAGTCTGGCCCTGCACGCGCCGTCGCAAATTGTCGCGGCGATTAAATCTCGCGCCGATCAACTG
GGTGCCAGCGTGGTGGTGTCGATGGTAGAACGAAGCGGCGTCGAAGCCTGTAAAGCGGCGGTGCACAATC
TTCTCGCGCAACGCGTCAGTGGGCTGATCATTAACTATCCGCTGGATGACCAGGATGCCATTGCTGTGGA
AGCTGCCTGCACTAATGTTCCGGCGTTATTTCTTGATGTCTCTGACCAGACACCCATCAACAGTATTATT
TTCTCCCATGAAGACGGTACGCGACTGGGCGTGGAGCATCTGGTCGCATTGGGTCACCAGCAAATCGCGC
TGTTAGCGGGCCCATTAAGTTCTGTCTCGGCGCGTCTGCGTCTGGCTGGCTGGCATAAATATCTCACTCG
CAATCAAATTCAGCCGATAGCGGAACGGGAAGGCGACTGGAGTGCCATGTCCGGTTTTCAACAAACCATG
CAAATGCTGAATGAGGGCATCGTTCCCACTGCGATGCTGGTTGCCAACGATCAGATGGCGCTGGGCGCAA
TGCGCGCCATTACCGAGTCCGGGCTGCGCGTTGGTGCGGATATCTCGGTAGTGGGATACGACGATACCGA
AGACAGCTCATGTTATATCCCGCCGTTAACCACCATCAAACAGGATTTTCGCCTGCTGGGGCAAACCAGC
GTGGACCGCTTGCTGCAACTCTCTCAGGGCCAGGCGGTGAAGGGCAATCAGCTGTTGCCCGTCTCACTGG
TGAAAAGAAAAACCACCCTGGCGCCCAATACGCAAACCGCCTCTCCCCGCGCGTTGGCCGATTCATTAAT
GCAGCTGGCACGACAGGTTTCCCGACTGGAAAGCGGGCAGTGAGCGCAACGCAATTAATGTGAGTTAGCT
CACTCATTAGGCACAATTCTCATGTTTGACAGCTTATCATCGACTGCACGGTGCACCAATGCTTCTGGCG
TCAGGCAGCCATCGGAAGCTGTGGTATGGCTGTGCAGGTCGTAAATCACTGCATAATTCGTGTCGCTCAA
GGCGCACTCCCGTTCTGGATAATGTTTTTTGCGCCGACATCATAACGGTTCTGGCAAATATTCTGAAATG
AGCTGTTGACAATTAATCATCGGCTCGTATAATGTGTGGAATTGTGAGCGGATAACAATTTCACACAGGA
AACAGCCAGTCCGTTTAGGTGTTTTCACGAGCACTTCACCAACAAGGACCATAGATTATGAAAATCGAAG
AAGGTAAACTGGTAATCTGGATTAACGGCGATAAAGGCTATAACGGTCTCGCTGAAGTCGGTAAGAAATT
CGAGAAAGATACCGGAATTAAAGTCACCGTTGAGCATCCGGATAAACTGGAAGAGAAATTCCCACAGGTT
GCGGCAACTGGCGATGGCCCTGACATTATCTTCTGGGCACACGACCGCTTTGGTGGCTACGCTCAATCTG
GCCTGTTGGCTGAAATCACCCCGGACAAAGCGTTCCAGGACAAGCTGTATCCGTTTACCTGGGATGCCGT
ACGTTACAACGGCAAGCTGATTGCTTACCCGATCGCTGTTGAAGCGTTATCGCTGATTTATAACAAAGAT
CTGCTGCCGAACCCGCCAAAAACCTGGGAAGAGATCCCGGCGCTGGATAAAGAACTGAAAGCGAAAGGTA
AGAGCGCGCTGATGTTCAACCTGCAAGAACCGTACTTCACCTGGCCGCTGATTGCTGCTGACGGGGGTTA
TGCGTTCAAGTATGAAAACGGCAAGTACGACATTAAAGACGTGGGCGTGGATAACGCTGGCGCGAAAGCG
GGTCTGACCTTCCTGGTTGACCTGATTAAAAACAAACACATGAATGCAGACACCGATTACTCCATCGCAG
AAGCTGCCTTTAATAAAGGCGAAACAGCGATGACCATCAACGGCCCGTGGGCATGGTCCAACATCGACAC
CAGCAAAGTGAATTATGGTGTAACGGTACTGCCGACCTTCAAGGGTCAACCATCCAAACCGTTCGTTGGC
GTGCTGAGCGCAGGTATTAACGCCGCCAGTCCGAACAAAGAGCTGGCAAAAGAGTTCCTCGAAAACTATC
TGCTGACTGATGAAGGTCTGGAAGCGGTTAATAAAGACAAACCGCTGGGTGCCGTAGCGCTGAAGTCTTA
CGAGGAAGAGTTGGCGAAAGATCCACGTATTGCCGCCACCATGGAAAACGCCCAGAAAGGTGAAATCATG
CCGAACATCCCGCAGATGTCCGCTTTCTGGTATGCCGTGCGTACTGCGGTGATCAACGCCGCCAGCGGTC
GTCAGACTGTCGATGAAGCCCTGAAAGACGCGCAGACTAATTCGAGCTCGAACAACAACAACAATAACAA
TAACAACAACCTCGGGATCGAGGGAAGGGGAGAAAATCTTTATTTTCAAGGTCATCATCATCATCATCAT
CATGGAAAAAGCTTGTTTAAGGGGCCGCGTGATTACAACCCGATATCGAGCACCATTTGTCATTTGACGA
ATGAATCTGATGGGCACACAACATCGTTGTATGGTATTGGATTTGGTCCCTTCATCATTACAAACAAGCA
CTTGTTTAGAAGAAATAATGGAACACTGTTGGTCCAATCACTACATGGTGTATTCAAGGTCAAGAACACC
ACGACTTTGCAACAACACCTCATTGATGGGAGGGACATGATAATTATTCGCATGCCTAAGGATTTCCCAC
CATTTCCTCAAAAGCTGAAATTTAGAGAGCCACAAAGGGAAGAACGCATATGTCTTGTTACAACCAACTT
CCAAACTAAGAGCATGTCTAGCATGGTGTCAGACACTAGTTGCACATTCCCTTCATCTGATGGCATATTC
TGGAAGCATTGGATTCAAACCAAGGATGGGCAGTGTGGCAGTCCATTAGTATCAACTAGAGATGGGTTCA
TTGTTGGTATACACTCAGCATCGAATTTCACCAACACAAACAATTATTTCACAAGCGTGCCGAAAAACTT
CATGGAATTGTTGACAAATCAGGAGGCGCAGCAGTGGGTTAGTGGTTGGCGATTAAATGCTGACTCAGTA
TTGTGGGGGGGCCATAAAGTTTTCATGCCGAAACCTGAAGAGCCTTTTCAGCCAGTTAAGGAAGCGACTC
AACTCATGAATCGTCGTCGCCGTCGCTAATAAGGATCCTCTAGAGTCGACCTGCAGGCAAGCTTGGCACT
GGCCGTCGTTTTACAACGTCGTGACTGGGAAAACCCTGGCGTTACCCAACTTAATCGCCTTGCAGCACAT
CCCCCTTTCGCCAGCTGGCGTAATAGCGAAGAGGCCCGCACCGATCGCCCTTCCCAACAGTTGCGCAGCC
TGAATGGCGAATGGCAGCTTGGCTGTTTTGGCGGATGAGATAAGATTTTCAGCCTGATACAGATTAAATC
AGAACGCAGAAGCGGTCTGATAAAACAGAATTTGCCTGGCGGCAGTAGCGCGGTGGTCCCACCTGACCCC
ATGCCGAACTCAGAAGTGAAACGCCGTAGCGCCGATGGTAGTGTGGGGTCTCCCCATGCGAGAGTAGGGA
ACTGCCAGGCATCAAATAAAACGAAAGGCTCAGTCGAAAGACTGGGCCTTTCGTTTTATCTGTTGTTTGT
CGGTGAACGCTCTCCTGAGTAGGACAAATCCGCCGGGAGCGGATTTGAACGTTGCGAAGCAACGGCCCGG
AGGGTGGCGGGCAGGACGCCCGCCATAAACTGCCAGGCATCAAATTAAGCAGAAGGCCATCCTGACGGAT
GGCCTTTTTGCGTTTCTACAAACTCTTTTTGTTTATTTTTCTAAATACATTCAAATATGTATCCGCTCAT
GAGACAATAACCCTGATAAATGCTTCAATAATATTGAAAAAGGAAGAGTATGAGTATTCAACATTTCCGT
GTCGCCCTTATTCCCTTTTTTGCGGCATTTTGCCTTCCTGTTTTTGCTCACCCAGAAACGCTGGTGAAAG
TAAAAGATGCTGAAGATCAGTTGGGTGCACGAGTGGGTTACATCGAACTGGATCTCAACAGCGGTAAGAT
CCTTGAGAGTTTTCGCCCCGAAGAACGTTCTCCAATGATGAGCACTTTTAAAGTTCTGCTATGTGGCGCG
GTATTATCCCGTGTTGACGCCGGGCAAGAGCAACTCGGTCGCCGCATACACTATTCTCAGAATGACTTGG
TTGAGTACTCACCAGTCACAGAAAAGCATCTTACGGATGGCATGACAGTAAGAGAATTATGCAGTGCTGC
CATAACCATGAGTGATAACACTGCGGCCAACTTACTTCTGACAACGATCGGAGGACCGAAGGAGCTAACC
GCTTTTTTGCACAACATGGGGGATCATGTAACTCGCCTTGATCGTTGGGAACCGGAGCTGAATGAAGCCA
TACCAAACGACGAGCGTGACACCACGATGCCTGTAGCAATGGCAACAACGTTGCGCAAACTATTAACTGG
CGAACTACTTACTCTAGCTTCCCGGCAACAATTAATAGACTGGATGGAGGCGGATAAAGTTGCAGGACCA
CTTCTGCGCTCGGCCCTTCCGGCTGGCTGGTTTATTGCTGATAAATCTGGAGCCGGTGAGCGTGGGTCTC
GCGGTATCATTGCAGCACTGGGGCCAGATGGTAAGCCCTCCCGTATCGTAGTTATCTACACGACGGGGAG
TCAGGCAACTATGGATGAACGAAATAGACAGATCGCTGAGATAGGTGCCTCACTGATTAAGCATTGGTAA
CTGTCAGACCAAGTTTACTCATATATACTTTAGATTGATT
[38 nt withheld, positions 5081-5118]
A
[37 nt withheld, positions 5120-5156]
ATTTTGTTAAAATTCGCGTTAAATTTTTGTTAAATCAGCTCATTTTTTAACCAATAGGCCGAAATCGGCA
AAATCCCTTATAAATCAAAAGAATAGCCCGAGATAGGGT
[37 nt withheld, positions 5266-5302]
AAAGAACGTGGACTCCAACGTCAAAGG
[141 nt withheld, positions 5330-5470]
G
[125 nt withheld, positions 5472-5596]
AAAGGATCTAGGTGAAGATCCTTTTTGATAATCTCATGACCAAAATCCCTTAACGTGAGTTTTCGTTCCA
CTGAGCGTCAGACCCCGTAGAAAAGATCAAAGGATCTTCTTGAGATCCTTTTTTTCTGCGCGTAATCTGC
TGCTTGCAAACAAAAAAACCACCGCTACCAGCGGTGGTTTGTTTGCCGGATCAAGAGCTACCAACTCTTT
TTCCGAAGGTAACTGGCTTCAGCAGAGCGCAGATACCAAATACTGTCCTTCTAGTGTAGCCGTAGTTAGG
CCACCACTTCAAGAACTCTGTAGCACCGCCTACATACCTCGCTCTGCTAATCCTGTTACCAGTGGCTGCT
GCCAGTGGCGATAAGTCGTGTCTTACCGGGTTGGACTCAAGACGATAGTTACCGGATAAGGCGCAGCGGT
CGGGCTGAACGGGGGGTTCGTGCACACAGCCCAGCTTGGAGCGAACGACCTACACCGAACTGAGATACCT
ACAGCGTGAGCTATGAGAAAGCGCCACGCTTCCCGAAGGGAGAAAGGCGGACAGGTATCCGGTAAGCGGC
AGGGTCGGAACAGGAGAGCGCACGAGGGAGCTTCCAGGGGGAAACGCCTGGTATCTTTATAGTCCTGTCG
GGTTTCGCCACCTCTGACTTGAGCGTCGATTTTTGTGATGCTCGTCAGGGGGGCGGAGCCTATGGAAAAA
CGCCAGCAACGCGGCCTTTTTACGGTTCCTGGCCTTTTGCTGGCCTTTTGCTCACATGTTCTTTCCTGCG
TTATCCCCTGATTCTGTGGATAACCGTATTACCGCCTTTGAGTGAGCTGATACCGCTCGCCGCAGCCGAA
CGACCGAGCGCAGCGAGTCAGTGAGCGAGGAAGCGGAAGAGCGCCTGATGCGGTATTTTCTCCTTACGCA
TCTGTGCGGTATTTCACACCGCATATGGTGCACTCTCAGTACAATCTGCTCTGATGCCGCATAGTTAAGC
CAGTATACACTCCGCTATCGCTACGTGACTGGGTCATGGCTGCGCCCCGACACCCGCCAACACCCGCTGA
CGCGCCCTGACGGGCTTGTCTGCTCCCGGCATCCGCTTACAGACAAGCTGTGACCGTCTCCGGGAGCTGC
ATGTGTCAGAGGTTTTCACCGTCATCACCGAAACGCGCGAGGCAGCTGCGGTAAAGCTCATCAGCGTGGT
CGTGCAGCGATTCACAGATGTCTGCCTGTTCATCCGCGTCCAGCTCGTTGAGTTTCTCCAGAAGCGTTAA
TGTCTGGCTTCTGATAAAGCGGGCCATGTTAAGGGCGGTTTTTTCCTGTTTGGTCACTTGATGCCTCCGT
GTAAGGGGGAATTTCTGTTCATGGGGGTAATGATACCGATGAAACGAGAGAGGATGCTCACGATACGGGT
TACTGATGATGAACATGCCCGGTTACTGGAACGTTGTGAGGGTAAACAACTGGCGGTATGGATGCGGCGG
GACCAGAGAAAAATCACTCAGGGTCAATGCCAGCGCTTCGTTAATACAGATGTAGGTGTTCCACAGGGTA
GCCAGCAGCATCCTGCGATGCAGATCCGGAACATAATGGTGCAGGGCGCTGACTTCCGCGTTTCCAGACT
TTACGAAACACGGAAACCGAAGACCATTCATGTTGTTGCTCAGGTCGCAGACGTTTTGCAGCAGCAGTCG
CTTCACGTTCGCTCGCGTATCGGTGATTCATTCTGCTAACCAGTAAGGCAACCCCGCCAGCCTAGCCGGG
TCCTCAACGACAGGAGCACGATCATGCGCACCCGTGGCCAGGACCCAACGCTGCCCGAAATT
