>Addgene plasmid #8830 | pRK792 | addgene partial sequence | sequence record 17297 | 8830 with MBP-F (5' GATGAAGCCCTGAAAGACGCGCAG 3')
CACAATAACAATAACAACAACCTCGGGATCGAGGGAAGGGGAGAAAATCTTTATTTTCAAGGTCATCATC
ATCATCATCATCATGGAGAAAGCTTGTTTAAGGGGCCGCGTGATTACAACCCGATATCGAGCACCATTTG
TCATTTGACGAATGAATCTGATGGGCACACAACATCGTTGTATGGTATTGGATTTGGTCCCTTCATCATT
ACAAACAAGCACTTGTTTAGAAGAAATAATGGAACACTGTTGGTCCAATCACTACATGGTGTATTCAAGG
TCAAGAACACCACGACTTTGCAACAACACCTCATTGATGGGAGGGACATGATAATTATTCGCATGCCTAA
GGATTTCCCACCATTTCCTCAAAAGCTGAAATTTAGAGAGCCACAAAGGGAAGAGCGCATATGTCTTGTG
ACAACCAACTTCCAAACTAAGAGCATGTCTAGCATGGTGTCAGACACTAGTTGCACATTCCCTTCATCTG
ATGGCATATTCTGGAAGCATTGGATTCAAACCAAGGATGGGCAGTGTGGCAGTCCATTAGTATCAACTAG
AGATGGGTTCATTGTTGGTATACACTCAGCATCGAATTTCACCAACACAAACAATTATTTCACAAGCGTG
CCGAAAAACTTCATGGAATTGTTGACAAATCAGGAGGCGCAGCAGTGGGTTAGTGGTTGGCGATTAAATG
CTGACTCAGTATTGTGGGGGGGCCATAAAGTTTTCATGCCGAAACCTGAAGAGCCTTTTCAGCCAGTTAA
GGAAGCGACTCAACTCATGAATCGTCGTCGCCGTCGCTAATAAGGATCCTCTAGAGTCGACCTGCAGGCA
AGCTTGGCACTGGCCGTCGTTTTACA
