>Addgene plasmid #8830 | pRK792 | addgene partial sequence | sequence record 17298 | M13-F20 5'-TGTAAAACGACGGCCAGT-3'
CTTATTAGCGACGGCGACGACGATTCATGAGTTGAGTCGCTTCCTTAACTGGCTGAAAAGGCTCTTCAGG
TTTCGGCATGAAAACTTTATGGCCCCCCCACAATACTGAGTCAGCATTTAATCGCCAACCACTAACCCAC
TGCTGCGCCTCCTGATTTGTCAACAATTCCATGAAGTTTTTCGGCACGCTTGTGAAATAATTGTTTGTGT
TGGTGAAATTCGATGCTGAGTGTATACCAACAATGAACCCATCTCTAGTTGATACTAATGGACTGCCACA
CTGCCCATCCTTGGTTTGAATCCAATGCTTCCAGAATATGCCATCAGATGAAGGGAATGTGCAACTAGTG
TCTGACACCATGCTAGACATGCTCTTAGTTTGGAAGTTGGTTGTCACAAGACATATGCGCTCTTCCCTTT
GTGGCTCTCTAAATTTCAGCTTTTGAGGAAATGGTGGGAAATCCTTAGGCATGCGAATAATTATCATGTC
CCTCCCATCAATGAGGTGTTGTTGCAAAGTCGTGGTGTTCTTGACCTTGAATA
