>Addgene plasmid #8830 | pRK792 | addgene partial sequence | sequence record 75490 | pTrcHis_rev
GCTGCCATTCGCCATTCAGGCTGCGCAACTGTTGGGAAGGGCGATCGGTGCGGGCCTCTTCGCTATTACG
CCAGCTGGCGAAAGGGGGATGTGCTGCAAGGCGATTAAGTTGGGTAACGCCAGGGTTTTCCCAGTCACGA
CGTTGTAAAACGACGGCCAGTGCCAAGCTTGCCTGCAGGTCGACTCTAGAGGATCCTTATTAGCGACGGC
GACGACGATTCATGAGTTGAGTCGCTTCCTTAACTGGCTGAAAAGGCTCTTCAGGTTTCGGCATGAAAAC
TTTATGGCCCCCCCACAATACTGAGTCAGCATTTAATCGCCAACCACTAACCCACTGCTGCGCCTCCTGA
TTTGTCAACAATTCCATGAAGTTTTTCGGCACGCTTGTGAAATAATTGTTTGTGTTGGTGAAATTCGATG
CTGAGTGTATACCAACAATGAACCCATCTCTAGTTGATACTAATGGACTGCCACACTGCCCATCCTTGGT
TTGAATCCAATGCTTCCAGAATATGCCATCAGATGAAGGGAATGTGCAACTAGTGTCTGACACCATGCTA
GACATGCTCTTAGTTTGGAAGTTGGTTGTCACAAGACATATGCGCTCTTCCCTTTGTGGCTCTCTAAATT
TCAGCTTTTGAGGAAATGGTGGGAAATCCTTAGGCATGCGAATAATTATCATGTCCCTCCCATCAATGAG
GTGTTGTTGCAAAGTCGTGGTGTTCTTGACCTTGAATACACCATGTAGTGATTGGACCAACAGTGTTCCA
TTATTTCTTCTAAACAAGTGCT
