>Addgene plasmid #8830 | pRK792 | addgene partial sequence | sequence record 75496 | MBP-F 5'-GATGAAGCCCTGAAAGACGCGCAG-3'
TAACAATAACAACAACCTCGGGATCGAGGGAAGGGGAGAAAATCTTTATTTTCAAGGTCATCATCATCAT
CATCATCATGGAGAAAGCTTGTTTAAGGGGCCGCGTGATTACAACCCGATATCGAGCACCATTTGTCATT
TGACGAATGAATCTGATGGGCACACAACATCGTTGTATGGTATTGGATTTGGTCCCTTCATCATTACAAA
CAAGCACTTGTTTAGAAGAAATAATGGAACACTGTTGGTCCAATCACTACATGGTGTATTCAAGGTCAAG
AACACCACGACTTTGCAACAACACCTCATTGATGGGAGGGACATGATAATTATTCGCATGCCTAAGGATT
TCCCACCATTTCCTCAAAAGCTGAAATTTAGAGAGCCACAAAGGGAAGAGCGCATATGTCTTGTGACAAC
CAACTTCCAAACTAAGAGCATGTCTAGCATGGTGTCAGACACTAGTTGCACATTCCCTTCATCTGATGGC
ATATTCTGGAAGCATTGGATTCAAACCAAGGATGGGCAGTGTGGCAGTCCATTAGTATCAACTAGAGATG
GGTTCATTGTTGGTATACACTCAGCATCGAATTTCACCAACACAAACAATTATTTCACAAGCGTGCCGAA
AAACTTCATGGAATTGTTGACAAATCAGGAGGCGCAGCAGTGGGTTAGTGGTTGGCGATTAAATGCTGAC
TCAGTATTGTGGGGGGGCCATAAAGTTTTCATGCCGAAACCTGAAGAGCCTTTTC
